Addgene plasmid #121789: KK501: pMVP (L3-L2) FKBP DD + polyA
Purpose: pMVP L3-L2 entry plasmid, contains FKBP DD + polyA for 3- or 4-component MultiSite Gateway Pro assembly. Allows fusion of C-term FKBP degron domain (stabilized by SHLD1) to gene of interest.
Depositing lab: Christopher Newgard. Depositing organization: Duke University. Publication: Creation of versatile cloning platforms for transgene expression and dCas9-based epigenome editing. Haldeman JM, Conway AE, Arlotto ME, Slentz DH, Muoio DM, Becker TC, Newgard CB. Nucleic Acids Res. 2018 Dec 27. pii: 5264291. doi: 10.1093/nar/gky1286. PubMed 30590691.
Backbone
  Vector backbone: pDONR221 P3-P2
  Backbone manufacturer: Invitrogen
  Backbone size w/o insert (bp): 2555
  Vector type: Synthetic Biology ; pMVP Gateway Entry Plasmid
Growth in bacteria
  Bacterial resistance: Kanamycin, 50 μg/mL
  Growth temperature: 37°C
  Growth strain: DH5alpha
  Copy number: High Copy
Gene/Insert
  Gene/Insert name: FKBP Degron Domain + polyA
  Species: Synthetic
  Insert size (bp): 582
  Cloning method: Gateway Cloning
  Sequencing primers: 5′ M13F; 3′ M13R
Terms and licenses: Academic/Nonprofit Terms; Industry Terms: Not Available to Industry
Depositor comments: FKBP degron domain is stabilized by the ligand Shld1
How to cite: KK501: pMVP (L3-L2) FKBP DD + polyA was a gift from Christopher Newgard (Addgene plasmid # 121789 ; http://n2t.net/addgene:121789 ; RRID:Addgene_121789)
