[The description below was written by a language model from this plasmid's Addgene catalogue record and pLannotate feature annotations shown in this document.]
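Description:
KK501: pMVP (L3-L2) FKBP DD + polyA is a small (about 3.1 kb) MultiSite Gateway Pro entry plasmid from the pMVP modular cloning platform, built by Gateway recombination into the Invitrogen pDONR221 P3-P2 backbone. It is a bacterial shuttle for a DNA module rather than an expression vector in its own right. It replicates in E. coli at high copy from a ColE1/pUC-type origin and is selected with kanamycin through the aph(3')-Ia KanR gene. The backbone also carries the rrnB T1 and T2 transcription terminators upstream of the cloning site, which insulate the insert from read-through transcription. A T7 promoter lies just outside attL2, and short lacI and lacZα fragments are annotated as backbone remnants.

The 582 bp synthetic payload lies between attL3 and attL2 recombination sites. It consists of an FKBP12-derived destabilisation domain, annotated as the mutant form optimised for use as a C-terminal tag, followed by the bovine growth hormone polyadenylation signal. No promoter or gene of interest is present in this plasmid. These are supplied by other entry modules, with which this one is combined in a 3- or 4-component LR Clonase reaction into a destination vector. In that assembly the L3-L2 module takes the final position, so the degron is fused to the C-terminus of the upstream open reading frame and the transcript ends at the bGH signal. The fusion protein is rapidly degraded unless the ligand Shield1 (Shld1) is present to stabilise the domain, which gives small-molecule, tunable control over the abundance of the protein of interest.
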