Features (pLannotate 1.2.2; 11 found; start..end, strand, type, name):
    121..213     +  CDS            lacI (fragment): lac repressor; lacI; The lac repressor binds to the lac operator to inhibit transcription in E. coli. This inhibition can be relieved by adding lactose or isopropyl-β-D-thiogalactopyranoside (IPTG).
    268..295     -  terminator     rrnB T2 terminator: transcription terminator T2 from the E. coli rrnB gene
    427..470     +  terminator     rrnB T1 terminator: Escherichia coli rrnB; transcription terminator T1 from the E. coli rrnB gene
    517..553     -  CDS            lacZα (fragment): LacZα fragment of β-galactosidase; lacZ fragment
    570..665     +  protein_bind   attL3: mutant version of attL; recombination site for the Gateway® LR reaction LR Clonase™
    680..1003    +  CDS            DD-C: destabilization domain that can be stabilized by Shield1 in the ProteoTuner™ system FKBP12 mutant optimized for use as a C-terminal tag
   1033..1144    +  polyA_signal   bGH poly(A) signal: bovine growth hormone polyadenylation signal
   1249..1348    -  protein_bind   attL2: mutant version of attL; recombination site for the Gateway® LR reaction LR Clonase™
   1379..1397    -  promoter       T7 promoter: promoter for bacteriophage T7 RNA polymerase
   1531..2340    +  CDS            KanR: aminoglycoside phosphotransferase; aph(3')-Ia; confers resistance to kanamycin in bacteria or G418 (Geneticin®) in eukaryotes
   2487..3075    +  rep_origin     ori: high-copy-number ColE1/pMB1/pBR322/pUC origin of replication
>Addgene plasmid #121789 | KK501: pMVP (L3-L2) FKBP DD + polyA | addgene full sequence | sequence record 237290 | Addgene NGS Result
CTTTCCTGCGTTATCCCCTGATTCTGTGGATAACCGTATTACCGCCTTTGAGTGAGCTGATACCGCTCGC
CGCAGCCGAACGACCGAGCGCAGCGAGTCAGTGAGCGAGGAAGCGGAAGAGCGCCCAATACGCAAACCGC
CTCTCCCCGCGCGTTGGCCGATTCATTAATGCAGCTGGCACGACAGGTTTCCCGACTGGAAAGCGGGCAG
TGAGCGCAACGCAATTAATACGCGTACCGCTAGCCAGGAAGAGTTTGTAGAAACGCAAAAAGGCCATCCG
TCAGGATGGCCTTCTGCTTAGTTTGATGCCTGGCAGTTTATGGCGGGCGTCCTGCCCGCCACCCTCCGGG
CCGTTGCTTCACAACGTTCAAATCCGCTCCCGGCGGATTTGTCCTACTCAGGAGAGCGTTCACCGACAAA
CAACAGATAAAACGAAAGGCCCAGTCTTCCGACTGAGCCTTTCGTTTTATTTGATGCCTGGCAGTTCCCT
ACTCTCGCGTTAACGCTAGCATGGATGTTTTCCCAGTCACGACGTTGTAAAACGACGGCCAGTCTTAAGC
TCGGGCCCCAAATAATGATTTTATTTTGACTGATAGTGACCTGTTCGTTGCAACAAATTGATGAGCAATG
CTTTTTTATAATGCCAACTTTGTATAATAAAGTTGGTGGCGGAGGATCCGGAGTGCAGGTGGAAACCATC
TCCCCAGGAGACGGGCGCACCTTCCCCAAGCGCGGCCAGACCTGCGTGGTGCACTACACCGGGATGCTTG
GAGATGGAAAGAAAGTTGACTCCTCCCGGGACAGAAACAAGCCCTTTAAGTTTATGCTAGGCAAGCAGGA
GGTGATCCGAGGCTGGGAAGAAGGGGTTGCCCAGATGAGTGTGGGTCAGGGAGCCAAACTGACTATATCT
CCAGATTATGCCTATGGTGCCACTGGGCACCCAGGCATCATCCCACCACATGCCACTCTCGTCTTCGATG
TGGAGCTTCTAGAACTGGAATAGAATTCCTAGAGCTCGCTGATCAGCCTCGACTGTGCCTTCTAGTTGCC
AGCCATCTGTTGTTTGCCCCTCCCCCGTGCCTTCCTTGACCCTGGAAGGTGCCACTCCCACTGTCCTTTC
CTAATAAAATGAGGAAATTGCATCGCATTGTCTGAGTAGGTGTCATTCTATTCTGGGGGGTGGGGTGGGG
CAGGACAGCAAGGGGGAGGATTGGGAAGAGAATAGCAGGCATGCTGGGGAGGTACCTGACCCAGCTTTCT
TGTACAAAGTTGGCATTATAAGAAAGCATTGCTTATCAATTTGTTGCAACGAACAGGTCACTATCAGTCA
AAATAAAATCATTATTTGCCATCCAGCTGCAGGGCGGCCGCGATATCCCCTATAGTGAGTCGTATTACAT
GGTCATAGCTGTTTCCTGGCAGCTCTGGCCCGTGTCTCAAAATCTCTGATGTTACATTGCACAAGATAAA
AATATATCATCATGAACAATAAAACTGTCTGCTTACATAAACAGTAATACAAGGGGTGTTATGAGCCATA
TTCAACGGGAAACGTCGAGGCCGCGATTAAATTCCAACATGGATGCTGATTTATATGGGTATAAATGGGC
TCGCGATAATGTCGGGCAATCAGGTGCGACAATCTATCGCTTGTATGGGAAGCCCGATGCGCCAGAGTTG
TTTCTGAAACATGGCAAAGGTAGCGTTGCCAATGATGTTACAGATGAGATGGTCAGACTAAACTGGCTGA
CGGAATTTATGCCTCTTCCGACCATCAAGCATTTTATCCGTACTCCTGATGATGCATGGTTACTCACCAC
TGCGATCCCCGGAAAAACAGCATTCCAGGTATTAGAAGAATATCCTGATTCAGGTGAAAATATTGTTGAT
GCGCTGGCAGTGTTCCTGCGCCGGTTGCATTCGATTCCTGTTTGTAATTGTCCTTTTAACAGCGATCGCG
TATTTCGTCTCGCTCAGGCGCAATCACGAATGAATAACGGTTTGGTTGATGCGAGTGATTTTGATGACGA
GCGTAATGGCTGGCCTGTTGAACAAGTCTGGAAAGAAATGCATAAACTTTTGCCATTCTCACCGGATTCA
GTCGTCACTCATGGTGATTTCTCACTTGATAACCTTATTTTTGACGAGGGGAAATTAATAGGTTGTATTG
ATGTTGGACGAGTCGGAATCGCAGACCGATACCAGGATCTTGCCATCCTATGGAACTGCCTCGGTGAGTT
TTCTCCTTCATTACAGAAACGGCTTTTTCAAAAATATGGTATTGATAATCCTGATATGAATAAATTGCAG
TTTCATTTGATGCTCGATGAGTTTTTCTAATCAGAATTGGTTAATTGGTTGTAACACTGGCAGAGCATTA
CGCTGACTTGACGGGACGGCGCAAGCTCATGACCAAAATCCCTTAACGTGAGTTACGCGTCGTTCCACTG
AGCGTCAGACCCCGTAGAAAAGATCAAAGGATCTTCTTGAGATCCTTTTTTTCTGCGCGTAATCTGCTGC
TTGCAAACAAAAAAACCACCGCTACCAGCGGTGGTTTGTTTGCCGGATCAAGAGCTACCAACTCTTTTTC
CGAAGGTAACTGGCTTCAGCAGAGCGCAGATACCAAATACTGTTCTTCTAGTGTAGCCGTAGTTAGGCCA
CCACTTCAAGAACTCTGTAGCACCGCCTACATACCTCGCTCTGCTAATCCTGTTACCAGTGGCTGCTGCC
AGTGGCGATAAGTCGTGTCTTACCGGGTTGGACTCAAGACGATAGTTACCGGATAAGGCGCAGCGGTCGG
GCTGAACGGGGGGTTCGTGCACACAGCCCAGCTTGGAGCGAACGACCTACACCGAACTGAGATACCTACA
GCGTGAGCTATGAGAAAGCGCCACGCTTCCCGAAGGGAGAAAGGCGGACAGGTATCCGGTAAGCGGCAGG
GTCGGAACAGGAGAGCGCACGAGGGAGCTTCCAGGGGGAAACGCCTGGTATCTTTATAGTCCTGTCGGGT
TTCGCCACCTCTGACTTGAGCGTCGATTTTTGTGATGCTCGTCAGGGGGGCGGAGCCTATGGAAAAACGC
CAGCAACGCGGCCTTTTTACGGTTCCTGGCCTTTTGCTGGCCTTTTGCTCACATGTT
